>Addgene plasmid #190096 | ABHD2-3'UTR-Del-2 | addgene full sequence | sequence record 377052 | Addgene NGS Result
GGTACCGAGCTCTTACGCGTGCTAGCCCGGGCTCGAGATCTGCGATCTGCATCTCAATTAGTCAGCAACC
ATAGTCCCGCCCCTAACTCCGCCCATCCCGCCCCTAACTCCGCCCAGTTCCGCCCATTCTCCGCCCCATC
GCTGACTAATTTTTTTTATTTATGCAGAGGCCGAGGCCGCCTCGGCCTCTGAGCTATTCCAGAAGTAGTG
AGGAGGCTTTTTTGGAGGCCTAGGCTTTTGCAAAAAGCTTGGCATTCCGGTACTGTTGGTAAAGCCACCA
TGGAAGACGCCAAAAACATAAAGAAAGGCCCGGCGCCATTCTATCCGCTGGAAGATGGAACCGCTGGAGA
GCAACTGCATAAGGCTATGAAGAGATACGCCCTGGTTCCTGGAACAATTGCTTTTACAGATGCACATATC
GAGGTGGACATCACTTACGCTGAGTACTTCGAAATGTCCGTTCGGTTGGCAGAAGCTATGAAACGATATG
GGCTGAATACAAATCACAGAATCGTCGTATGCAGTGAAAACTCTCTTCAATTCTTTATGCCGGTGTTGGG
CGCGTTATTTATCGGAGTTGCAGTTGCGCCCGCGAACGACATTTATAATGAACGTGAATTGCTCAACAGT
ATGGGCATTTCGCAGCCTACCGTGGTGTTCGTTTCCAAAAAGGGGTTGCAAAAAATTTTGAACGTGCAAA
AAAAGCTCCCAATCATCCAAAAAATTATTATCATGGATTCTAAAACGGATTACCAGGGATTTCAGTCGAT
GTACACGTTCGTCACATCTCATCTACCTCCCGGTTTTAATGAATACGATTTTGTGCCAGAGTCCTTCGAT
AGGGACAAGACAATTGCACTGATCATGAACTCCTCTGGATCTACTGGTCTGCCTAAAGGTGTCGCTCTGC
CTCATAGAACTGCCTGCGTGAGATTCTCGCATGCCAGAGATCCTATTTTTGGCAATCAAATCATTCCGGA
TACTGCGATTTTAAGTGTTGTTCCATTCCATCACGGTTTTGGAATGTTTACTACACTCGGATATTTGATA
TGTGGATTTCGAGTCGTCTTAATGTATAGATTTGAAGAAGAGCTGTTTCTGAGGAGCCTTCAGGATTACA
AGATTCAAAGTGCGCTGCTGGTGCCAACCCTATTCTCCTTCTTCGCCAAAAGCACTCTGATTGACAAATA
CGATTTATCTAATTTACACGAAATTGCTTCTGGTGGCGCTCCCCTCTCTAAGGAAGTCGGGGAAGCGGTT
GCCAAGAGGTTCCATCTGCCAGGTATCAGGCAAGGATATGGGCTCACTGAGACTACATCAGCTATTCTGA
TTACACCCGAGGGGGATGATAAACCGGGCGCGGTCGGTAAAGTTGTTCCATTTTTTGAAGCGAAGGTTGT
GGATCTGGATACCGGGAAAACGCTGGGCGTTAATCAAAGAGGCGAACTGTGTGTGAGAGGTCCTATGATT
ATGTCCGGTTATGTAAACAATCCGGAAGCGACCAACGCCTTGATTGACAAGGATGGATGGCTACATTCTG
GAGACATAGCTTACTGGGACGAAGACGAACACTTCTTCATCGTTGACCGCCTGAAGTCTCTGATTAAGTA
CAAAGGCTATCAGGTGGCTCCCGCTGAATTGGAATCCATCTTGCTCCAACACCCCAACATCTTCGACGCA
GGTGTCGCAGGTCTTCCCGACGATGACGCCGGTGAACTTCCCGCCGCCGTTGTTGTTTTGGAGCACGGAA
AGACGATGACGGAAAAAGAGATCGTGGATTACGTCGCCAGTCAAGTAACAACCGCGAAAAAGTTGCGCGG
AGGAGTTGTGTTTGTGGACGAAGTACCGAAAGGTCTTACCGGAAAACTCGACGCAAGAAAAATCAGAGAG
ATCCTCATAAAGGCCAAGAAGGGCGGAAAGATCGCCGTGTAATTCTAGAGTCGAAAATGCAAACTTGGGG
AGGGCAGAAAGATCACACACAAGGCTGTCACTTCATACTTGCAGGATTGCACAGCAGCCGGGCAGAGGCG
CTCCTCACTTCCCAGATGGGGCGGCGGGCAGCAGAGACGCACCTCACTTCCTAGACAGTGCGGCAGCCAG
GCACAGGCACACCTCACTTCCCAGACAGTTGGGCGGCCAGGCAAGCGCTCCTCACTTCCCAGATGGGGCG
GCTCCCGGGAAGCGGGGCTCCTCACTTCCCAGACAGGGTGGCCAGGCAGAGGTGCTCCTCACTTCCCAGA
ACAATTCTTTATGAATTTGATAAAGGACTGAAGTGCAACTGAAAGCTGCTAGTGATGATCTGGTAATATA
CAATTTGTCCAGTAGCCAGTTTGTTTTTATTGTGTTTTCTAACCATAAGAGATCATTAAAGGCAAAGCCT
GTATGACGCTGTAAAAAAATGGTCACCGCAGGCCATACTACCAATGAAATGGTAGGTAAACAAATCTTCT
GGTCAAGAGAAAAAAAAAAGAAATAGCACTCTGCATGGGCCGGCCGCTTCGAGCAGACATGATAAGATAC
ATTGATGAGTTTGGACAAACCACAACTAGAATGCAGTGAAAAAAATGCTTTATTTGTGAAATTTGTGATG
CTATTGCTTTATTTGTAACCATTATAAGCTGCAATAAACAAGTTAACAACAACAATTGCATTCATTTTAT
GTTTCAGGTTCAGGGGGAGGTGTGGGAGGTTTTTTAAAGCAAGTAAAACCTCTACAAATGTGGTAAAATC
GATAAGGATCTGAACGATGGAGCGGAGAATGGGCGGAACTGGGCGGAGTTAGGGGCGGGATGGGCGGAGT
TAGGGGCGGGACTATGGTTGCTGACTAATTGAGATGCATGCTTTGCATACTTCTGCCTGCTGGGGAGCCT
GGGGACTTTCCACACCTGGTTGCTGACTAATTGAGATGCATGCTTTGCATACTTCTGCCTGCTGGGGAGC
CTGGGGACTTTCCACACCCTAACTGACACACATTCCACAGCGGATCCGTCGACCGATGCCCTTGAGAGCC
TTCAACCCAGTCAGCTCCTTCCGGTGGGCGCGGGGCATGACTATCGTCGCCGCACTTATGACTGTCTTCT
TTATCATGCAACTCGTAGGACAGGTGCCGGCAGCGCTCTTCCGCTTCCTCGCTCACTGACTCGCTGCGCT
CGGTCGTTCGGCTGCGGCGAGCGGTATCAGCTCACTCAAAGGCGGTAATACGGTTATCCACAGAATCAGG
GGATAACGCAGGAAAGAACATGTGAGCAAAAGGCCAGCAAAAGGCCAGGAACCGTAAAAAGGCCGCGTTG
CTGGCGTTTTTCCATAGGCTCCGCCCCCCTGACGAGCATCACAAAAATCGACGCTCAAGTCAGAGGTGGC
GAAACCCGACAGGACTATAAAGATACCAGGCGTTTCCCCCTGGAAGCTCCCTCGTGCGCTCTCCTGTTCC
GACCCTGCCGCTTACCGGATACCTGTCCGCCTTTCTCCCTTCGGGAAGCGTGGCGCTTTCTCATAGCTCA
CGCTGTAGGTATCTCAGTTCGGTGTAGGTCGTTCGCTCCAAGCTGGGCTGTGTGCACGAACCCCCCGTTC
AGCCCGACCGCTGCGCCTTATCCGGTAACTATCGTCTTGAGTCCAACCCGGTAAGACACGACTTATCGCC
ACTGGCAGCAGCCACTGGTAACAGGATTAGCAGAGCGAGGTATGTAGGCGGTGCTACAGAGTTCTTGAAG
TGGTGGCCTAACTACGGCTACACTAGAAGAACAGTATTTGGTATCTGCGCTCTGCTGAAGCCAGTTACCT
TCGGAAAAAGAGTTGGTAGCTCTTGATCCGGCAAACAAACCACCGCTGGTAGCGGTGGTTTTTTTGTTTG
CAAGCAGCAGATTACGCGCAGAAAAAAAGGATCTCAAGAAGATCCTTTGATCTTTTCTACGGGGTCTGAC
GCTCAGTGGAACGAAAACTCACGTTAAGGGATTTTGGTCATGAGATTATCAAAAAGGATCTTCACCTAGA
TCCTTTTAAATTAAAAATGAAGTTTTAAATCAATCTAAAGTATATATGAGTAAACTTGGTCTGACAGTTA
CCAATGCTTAATCAGTGAGGCACCTATCTCAGCGATCTGTCTATTTCGTTCATCCATAGTTGCCTGACTC
CCCGTCGTGTAGATAACTACGATACGGGAGGGCTTACCATCTGGCCCCAGTGCTGCAATGATACCGCGAG
ACCCACGCTCACCGGCTCCAGATTTATCAGCAATAAACCAGCCAGCCGGAAGGGCCGAGCGCAGAAGTGG
TCCTGCAACTTTATCCGCCTCCATCCAGTCTATTAATTGTTGCCGGGAAGCTAGAGTAAGTAGTTCGCCA
GTTAATAGTTTGCGCAACGTTGTTGCCATTGCTACAGGCATCGTGGTGTCACGCTCGTCGTTTGGTATGG
CTTCATTCAGCTCCGGTTCCCAACGATCAAGGCGAGTTACATGATCCCCCATGTTGTGCAAAAAAGCGGT
TAGCTCCTTCGGTCCTCCGATCGTTGTCAGAAGTAAGTTGGCCGCAGTGTTATCACTCATGGTTATGGCA
GCACTGCATAATTCTCTTACTGTCATGCCATCCGTAAGATGCTTTTCTGTGACTGGTGAGTACTCAACCA
AGTCATTCTGAGAATAGTGTATGCGGCGACCGAGTTGCTCTTGCCCGGCGTCAATACGGGATAATACCGC
GCCACATAGCAGAACTTTAAAAGTGCTCATCATTGGAAAACGTTCTTCGGGGCGAAAACTCTCAAGGATC
TTACCGCTGTTGAGATCCAGTTCGATGTAACCCACTCGTGCACCCAACTGATCTTCAGCATCTTTTACTT
TCACCAGCGTTTCTGGGTGAGCAAAAACAGGAAGGCAAAATGCCGCAAAAAAGGGAATAAGGGCGACACG
GAAATGTTGAATACTCATACTCTTCCTTTTTCAATATTATTGAAGCATTTATCAGGGTTATTGTCTCATG
AGCGGATACATATTTGAATGTATTTAGAAAAATAAACAAATAGGGGTTCCGCGCACATTTCCCCGAAAAG
TGCCACCTG
[124 nt withheld, positions 5050-5173]
C
[91 nt withheld, positions 5175-5265]
A
[49 nt withheld, positions 5267-5315]
CCTTTGACGTTGGAGTCCACGTTCTTT
[37 nt withheld, positions 5343-5379]
ACCCTATCTCGGTCTATTCTTTTGATTTATAAGGGATTTTGCCGATTTCGGCCTATTGGTTAAAAAATGA
GCTGATTTAACAAAAATTTAACGCGAATTTTAACAAAATATTAACGCTTACAATTTGCCATTCGCCATTC
AGGCTGCGCAACTGTTGGGAAGGGCGATCGGTGCGGGCCTCTTCGCTATTACGCCAGCCCAAGCTACCAT
GATAAGTAAGTAATATTAAGGTACGGGAGGTACTTGGAGCGGCCGCAATAAAATATCTTTATTTTCATTA
CATCTGTGTGTTGGTTTTTTGTGTGAATCGATAGTACTAACATACGCTCTCCATCAAAACAAAACGAAAC
AAAACAAACTAGCAAAATAGGCTGTCCCCAGTGCAAGTGCAGGTGCCAGAACATTTCTCTATCGATA
Features (pLannotate 1.2.2; 13 found; start..end, strand, type, name):
     48..244     +  promoter       SV40 promoter: SV40 early promoter
    280..1932    +  CDS            luciferase: firefly luciferase; luc+; enhanced luc+ version of the luciferase gene
   2513..2634    -  polyA_signal   SV40 poly(A) signal: SV40 polyadenylation signal
   2657..2725    -  CDS            large T antigen (fragment): large T antigen from SV40 (simian virus 40)
   2747..2981    -  promoter       SV40 promoter (fragment): SV40 enhancer and early promoter
   2987..3119    +  CDS            TcR (fragment): tetracycline efflux protein; tet; confers resistance to tetracycline
   3299..3887    -  rep_origin     ori: high-copy-number ColE1/pMB1/pBR322/pUC origin of replication
   4058..4918    -  CDS            AmpR: β-lactamase; bla; confers resistance to ampicillin, carbenicillin, and related antibiotics
   4919..5023    -  promoter       AmpR promoter: bla
   5050..5478    +  rep_origin     f1 ori (sequence partly withheld): f1 bacteriophage origin of replication; arrow indicates direction of (+) strand synthesis
   5510..5577    -  CDS            lacZα (fragment): LacZα fragment of β-galactosidase; lacZ fragment
   5636..5684    +  polyA_signal   poly(A) signal: synthetic polyadenylation signal
   5698..5789    +  misc_feature   pause site: RNA polymerase II transcriptional pause signal from the human α2 globin gene
