[The description below was written by a language model from this plasmid's Addgene catalogue record and pLannotate feature annotations shown in this document.]
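Description:
ABHD2-3'UTR-Del-2 is a mammalian firefly luciferase reporter plasmid built on the pGL3-Control backbone and designed to test the regulatory activity of the human ABHD2 3' untranslated region. It is maintained in E. coli as a high-copy plasmid through a ColE1/pUC-type origin and selected with ampicillin via the β-lactamase gene and its native promoter. An f1 bacteriophage origin is also present. The catalogue lists a total size of 5818 bp, while the sequenced record behind the feature table is 5,796 nt, a small discrepancy that the record does not explain.

In the reporter unit, the SV40 early promoter drives the luc+ version of firefly luciferase. A 562 bp fragment of the ABHD2 3' UTR was cloned between the XbaI and FseI sites. The fragment itself is not annotated, but it evidently occupies the unannotated gap between the end of the luciferase coding sequence and the SV40 polyadenylation signal, so it becomes part of the luciferase transcript. Downstream lies the SV40 enhancer region typical of pGL3-Control, annotated here as an SV40 promoter fragment. A synthetic poly(A) signal and a transcriptional pause site sit upstream of the promoter to limit spurious read-through into the reporter. This "Del-2" variant lacks eight base pairs, positions 7122–7129 of the reference ABHD2 mRNA.

Because the UTR fragment can influence the stability or translation of the reporter mRNA, luciferase output in transfected cells reflects its activity. Comparing this deletion with other versions of the UTR would show whether the removed element contributes to regulation. The associated publication concerns TDP-43 upregulation of ABHD2 in hepatocellular carcinoma, though the record does not say what the deleted motif is.
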