Addgene plasmid #190096: ABHD2-3'UTR-Del-2
Purpose: examine the activity of ABHD2 3'UTR
Depositing lab: Bowen Liu. Depositing organization: Xinxiang Medical University. Publication: TDP-43 upregulates lipid metabolism modulator ABHD2 to suppress apoptosis in hepatocellular carcinoma. Liu BW, Wang XY, Cao JL, Chen LL, Wang YL, Zhao BQ, Zhou J, Shen ZF. Commun Biol. 2022 Aug 13;5(1):816. doi: 10.1038/s42003-022-03788-w. PubMed 35963893.
Backbone
  Vector backbone: pGL3-Control
  Backbone size w/o insert (bp): 5256
  Total vector size (bp): 5818
  Vector type: Mammalian Expression, Luciferase
Growth in bacteria
  Bacterial resistance: Ampicillin, 100 μg/mL
  Growth temperature: 37°C
  Growth strain: DH5alpha
  Copy number: High Copy
Gene/Insert
  Gene/Insert name: ABHD2 3' UTR delete-2 (alt name: ABHD2 3' UTR-Del-2)
  Species: H. sapiens (human)
  Insert size (bp): 562
  Mutation: deleted the base pairs 7122-7129 refer to NM_007011.8
  GenBank ID: NM_007011.8
  Entrez Gene: ABHD2 (a.k.a. HS1-2, LABH2, PHPS1-2)
  Cloning method: Restriction Enzyme; 5′ cloning site XbaI (unknown if destroyed); 3′ cloning site FseI (unknown if destroyed)
  Sequencing primers: 5′ GLp1; 3′ GLp2
Terms and licenses: Academic/Nonprofit Terms; Industry Terms: Not Available to Industry
How to cite: ABHD2-3'UTR-Del-2 was a gift from Bowen Liu (Addgene plasmid # 190096 ; http://n2t.net/addgene:190096 ; RRID:Addgene_190096)
