>Addgene plasmid #190096 | ABHD2-3'UTR-Del-2 | depositor partial sequence | sequence record 369234 | ABHD2-3'UTR-Del-2
TCTAGAGTCGAAAATGCAAACTTGGGGAGGGCAGAAAGATCACACACAAGGCTGTCACTTCATACTTGCA
GGATTGCACAGCAGCCGGGCAGAGGCGCTCCTCACTTCCCAGATGGGGCGGCGGGCAGCAGAGACGCACC
TCACTTCCTAGACAGTGCGGCAGCCAGGCACAGGCACACCTCACTTCCCAGACAGTTGGGCGGCCAGGCA
AGCGCTCCTCACTTCCCAGATGGGGCGGCTCCCGGGAAGCGGGGCTCCTCACTTCCCAGACAGGGTGGCC
AGGCAGAGGTGCTCCTCACTTCCCAGAACAATTCTTTATGAATTTGATAAAGGACTGAAGTGCAACTGAA
AGCTGCTAGTGATGATCTGGTAATATACAATTTGTCCAGTAGCCAGTTTGTTTTTATTGTGTTTTCTAAC
CATAAGAGATCATTAAAGGCAAAGCCTGTATGACGCTGTAAAAAAATGGTCACCGCAGGCCATACTACCA
ATGAAATGGTAGGTAAACAAATCTTCTGGTCAAGAGAAAAAAAAAAGAAATAGCACTCTGCATGGGCCGG
CC
